>Addgene plasmid #10808 | HA.PKD | addgene partial sequence | sequence record 63189 | CMV-F 5'-CGCAAATGGGCGGTAGGCGTG-3'
GAGCTCTCTGGCTAACTAGAGAACCCACTGCTTACTGGCTTATCGAAATTAATACGACTCACTATAGGGA
GACCCAAGCTTGGTACCGAGCTCGGATCCATGTATCCTTATGATGTTCTTGATTATGCTAGCGCCCCTCC
GGTCCTGCGGCCGCCCAGTCCGCTGCTGCCCGTGGCGGCGGCAGCTGCCGCAGCGGCCGCCGCACTGGTC
CCAGGGTCCGGGCCCGGGCCCGCGCCGTTCTTGGCTCCTGTCGCGGCCCCGGTCGGGGGCATCTCGTTCC
ATCTGCAGATCGGCCTGAGCCGTGAGCCGGTGCTGCTGCTGCAGGACTCGTCCGGGGACTACAGCCTGGC
GCACGTCCGCGAGATGGCTTGCTCCATTGTCGACCAGAAGTTCCCTGAATGTGGTTTCTACGGAATGTAT
GATAAGATCCTGCTTTTTCGCCATGACCCTACCTCTGAAAACATCCTTCAGCTGGTGAAAGCGGCCAGTG
ATATCCAGGAAGGCGATCTTATTGAAGTGGTCTTGTCAGCTTCCGCCACCTTTGAAGACTTTCAGATTCG
TCCCCACGCTCTCTTTGTTCATTCATACAGAGCTCCAGCTTTCTGTGATCACTGTGGAGAAATGCTGTGG
GGGCTGGTACGTCAAGGTCTTAAATGTGAAGGGTGTGGTCTGAATTACCATAAGAGATGTGCATTTAAAA
TACCCAACAATTGCAGCGGTGTGAGGCGGAGAAGGCTCTCAAACGTTTCCCTCACTGGGGTCAGCACCAT
CCGCACATCATCTGCTGAACTCTCTACAAGTGCCCCTGATGAGCCCCTTCTGCAAAAATCACCATCAGAG
TCGTTTATTGGTCGAGAGAAGA
