>Addgene plasmid #10808 | HA.PKD | addgene partial sequence | sequence record 104149 | BGH-rev 5'-TAGAAGGCACAGTCGAGG-3'
TATAGAATAGGGCCCTCTAGATGCATGCTCGAGTCAGAGGATGCTGACACGCTCACCGAGGGCTTTCATT
TCTGTTTCTTCAGTCTCAGGAGTGTCACTGTGGCTAGCACTTGGATTGATCAGGTGTGTGGGGTACTGCA
GCCGCTGCTCGCCTGCATACTTCTCCCACCTCAGGTCATCACTTTCATGGGTGATGTAGCGCTCCCCGAT
TTTGCATTCCAGCTCTCGCAAATCTAACCAGGTCTGATAGTCCTGTAGCCAAGGGTGGCTCAAGGTCTTA
TCCACACTGTAGCGCTTTCTCATTTTTACTTGCAGCAAATTGTTGATAAGATCAATGGCTTCATGAGATA
TTTCCTTCCAGGGATTTGGTGGATACATGAAAGCTGCATTCTGAATTTGGTCGTGTATGTCTTCATCTTC
ATTAAATGGGAATGTGCCGCTTAGGCTTACATAGATGATGACCCCAACAGACCACATGTCTAGAGAGCGA
TTGTAGCCCTTGTTCCTTAGGACCTCAGGAGCCAGGTAAGCGGGGGTACCCACCACTGACCTCCGGAAAG
ACTTCTCTCCAATGATCCGGGCAAAACCAAAATCACAAAGTTTCACCTGAGGAAAAGGATCAGCTGAGGC
TAGCAACACATTTTCTGGTTTGAGGTCACAGTGAACGATATTTTTAAAATGAAGGTGCCGCAAAGCCACG
AGTATCTGAGTAATTAAAAACTTCGTTATGTGCTCTGGCAACCTGCCCTTTTCACTTGACAAGATCATTT
CCAGCATGTCTCCATGGAGTTTTTCCATAACAACAAACACTCTTTCAGGCGTCTCAAACATACACTCCAA
ATTTACAACACCAGGGTGATGAA
