>Addgene plasmid #10808 | HA.PKD | addgene partial sequence | sequence record 112885 | hPRKD1-F 5'-tgaaaggaacagtgggctca-3'
AGATGCAGAGATGGCAATGGCAGAGTGCCAGAACGACAGTGGCGAGATGCAAGATCCAGACCCAGACCAC
GAGGACGCCAACAGAACCATCAGTCCATCAACAAGCAACAATATCCCACTCATGAGGGTAGTGCAGTCTG
TCAAACACACGAAGAGGAAAAGCAGCACAGTCATGAAAGAAGGATGGATGGTCCACTACACCAGCAAGGA
CACGCTGCGGAAACGGCACTATTGGAGATTGGATAGCAAATGTATTACCCTCTTTCAGAATGACACAGGA
AGCAGGTACTACAAGGAAATTCCTTTATCTGAAATTTTGTCTCTGGAACCAGTAAAAACTTCAGCTTTAA
TTCCTAATGGGGCCAATCCTCATTGTTTCGAAATCACTACGGCAAATGTAGTGTATTATGTGGGAGAAAA
TGTGGTCAATCCTTCCAGCCCATCACCAAATAACAGTGTTCCCACCAGTGGCGTTGGTGCAGATGTGGCC
AGGATGTGGGAGATAGCCATCCAGCATGCCCTTATGCCCGTCATTCCCAAGGGCTCCTCCGTGGGTACAG
GAACCAACTTGCACAGAGATATCTCTGTGAGTATTTCAGTATCAAATTGCCAGATTCAAGAAAATGTGGA
CATCAGCACAGTATATCAGATTTTTCCTGATGAAGTACTGGGTTCTGGACAGTTTGGAATTGTTTATGGA
GGAAAACATCGTAAAACAGGAAGAGATGTAGCTATTAAAATCATTGACAAATTACGATTTCCAACAAAAC
AAGAAAGCCAGCTTCGTAATGAGGTTGCAATTCTACAGAACCTTCATCACCCTGGTGTTGTAAATTTGGA
GTGTATGTTTGAGACGCCTGAAAGAGTGTTTGTTGTTATGGAAAAACTCCATGGAGACATGCTGGAAATG
ATCTTGTC
