[The description below was written by a language model from this plasmid's Addgene catalogue record.]
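Description:
HA.PKD is a mammalian expression plasmid built on the pcDNA3 backbone (about 5.4 kb without insert) that carries human protein kinase D (PRKD1, also known as PKCμ) as an insert of roughly 2.8 kb. The coding sequence was placed between the BamHI and XhoI sites of the polylinker, both of which remain intact. It is transcribed from the CMV immediate-early promoter, which gives strong constitutive expression in transfected mammalian cells. The use of a BGH reverse sequencing primer is consistent with the bovine growth hormone polyadenylation signal that lies downstream of the cloning site in pcDNA3. In bacteria the plasmid is maintained at high copy under ampicillin selection. In mammalian cells the neomycin resistance marker allows G418 selection of stable transfectants.

The kinase is fused at its N terminus to an HA epitope tag for detection or immunoprecipitation of the exogenous protein. The depositor notes two sequence peculiarities. First, the HA tag carries a point mutation that abolishes recognition by the 3F10 anti-HA antibody, although the 12CA5 antibody still binds it. Second, the PKD insert differs from the GenBank reference protein by an L520P substitution. The functional effect of this substitution is unknown, but this is the exact plasmid used in the associated study and it is expected to behave as described there. That work examined the role of PKD in a stress-induced NF-κB activation and cell survival pathway. The construct is therefore suited to overexpressing tagged PKD in cultured mammalian cells for signalling, kinase activity and interaction studies.
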