Addgene plasmid #10808: HA.PKD
Depositing lab: Alex Toker. Depositing organization: Beth Israel Deaconess Medical Center. Publication: Protein kinase D mediates a stress-induced NF-kappaB activation and survival pathway. Storz P, Toker A. EMBO J. 2003 Jan 2. 22(1):109-20. 10.1093/emboj/cdg009 PubMed 12505989.
Backbone
  Vector backbone: pcDNA3
  Backbone manufacturer: Invitrogen
  Backbone size w/o insert (bp): 5446
  Vector type: Mammalian Expression
  Selectable markers: Neomycin (select with G418)
Growth in bacteria
  Bacterial resistance: Ampicillin, 100 μg/mL
  Growth temperature: 37°C
  Growth strain: DH5alpha
  Copy number: High Copy
Gene/Insert
  Gene/Insert name: PKD
  Species: H. sapiens (human)
  Insert size (bp): 2800
  Mutation: L520P
  Entrez Gene: PRKD1 (a.k.a. CHDED, PKC-MU, PKCM, PKD, PRKCM)
  Promoter: CMV
  Tag / fusion protein: HA (N terminal on insert)
  Cloning method: Restriction Enzyme; 5′ cloning site BamHI (not destroyed); 3′ cloning site XhoI (not destroyed)
  Sequencing primers: 5′ CMV-F; 3′ BGH-rev
Terms and licenses: Academic/Nonprofit Terms; Industry Terms: Not Available to Industry
Depositor comments: The HA tag on this plasmid contains a point mutation that renders it unrecognizable by the 3F10 HA antibody. It will work fine with the 12CA5 HA antibody. The PKD insert in this plasmid contains a L520P mutation when compared to GenBank reference sequence NP_002733.1. Although the effect of this mutation is unknown, this is the exact plasmid used in the associated publication and it should function as described.
How to cite: HA.PKD was a gift from Alex Toker (Addgene plasmid # 10808 ; http://n2t.net/addgene:10808 ; RRID:Addgene_10808)
