LOCUS       Exported 8153 bp ds-DNA circular SYN 12-MAY-2021
DEFINITION  synthetic circular DNA
ACCESSION   .
VERSION     .
KEYWORDS    HA.PKD
SOURCE      synthetic DNA construct
  ORGANISM  synthetic DNA construct
REFERENCE   1 (bases 1 to 8153)
  AUTHORS   Storz P, Toker A
  TITLE     Protein kinase D mediates a stress-induced NF-kappaB activation and
            survival pathway.
  JOURNAL   EMBO J. 2003 Jan 2. 22(1):109-20.
  PUBMED    12505989
REFERENCE   2 (bases 1 to 8153)
  AUTHORS   .
  TITLE     Direct Submission
  JOURNAL   Exported May 12, 2021 from SnapGene Server 1.1.58
            http://www.snapgene.com
FEATURES             Location/Qualifiers
     source          1..8153
                     /organism="synthetic DNA construct"
                     /mol_type="other DNA"
     primer_bind     complement(11..28)
                     /label=L4440
                     /note="L4440 vector, forward primer"
     rep_origin      complement(182..770)
                     /direction=LEFT
                     /label=ori
                     /note="high-copy-number ColE1/pMB1/pBR322/pUC origin of
                     replication"
     primer_bind     complement(262..281)
                     /label=pBR322ori-F
                     /note="pBR322 origin, forward primer"
     CDS             complement(941..1801)
                     /codon_start=1
                     /gene="bla"
                     /product="beta-lactamase"
                     /label=AmpR
                     /note="confers resistance to ampicillin, carbenicillin, and
                     related antibiotics"
                     /translation="MSIQHFRVALIPFFAAFCLPVFAHPETLVKVKDAEDQLGARVGYI
                     ELDLNSGKILESFRPEERFPMMSTFKVLLCGAVLSRIDAGQEQLGRRIHYSQNDLVEYS
                     PVTEKHLTDGMTVRELCSAAITMSDNTAANLLLTTIGGPKELTAFLHNMGDHVTRLDRW
                     EPELNEAIPNDERDTTMPVAMATTLRKLLTGELLTLASRQQLIDWMEADKVAGPLLRSA
                     LPAGWFIADKSGAGERGSRGIIAALGPDGKPSRIVVIYTTGSQATMDERNRQIAEIGAS
                     LIKHW"
     primer_bind     1564..1583
                     /label=Amp-R
                     /note="Ampicillin resistance gene, reverse primer"
     promoter        complement(1802..1906)
                     /gene="bla"
                     /label=AmpR promoter
     primer_bind     complement(1981..2000)
                     /label=pRS-marker
                     /note="pRS vectors, use to sequence yeast selectable
                     marker"
     enhancer        2172..2551
                     /label=CMV enhancer
                     /note="human cytomegalovirus immediate early enhancer"
     promoter        2552..2755
                     /label=CMV promoter
                     /note="human cytomegalovirus (CMV) immediate early
                     promoter"
     primer_bind     2706..2726
                     /label=CMV-F
                     /note="Human CMV immediate early promoter, forward primer"
     primer_bind     2800..2819
                     /label=T7
                     /note="T7 promoter, forward primer"
     promoter        2800..2818
                     /label=T7 promoter
                     /note="promoter for bacteriophage T7 RNA polymerase"
     promoter        complement(5643..5661)
                     /label=SP6 promoter
                     /note="promoter for bacteriophage SP6 RNA polymerase"
     primer_bind     complement(5644..5661)
                     /label=SP6
                     /note="SP6 promoter, forward primer"
     primer_bind     complement(5681..5698)
                     /label=BGH-rev
                     /note="Bovine growth hormone terminator, reverse primer.
                     Also called BGH reverse"
     polyA_signal    5687..5911
                     /label=bGH poly(A) signal
                     /note="bovine growth hormone polyadenylation signal"
     rep_origin      5957..6385
                     /direction=RIGHT
                     /label=f1 ori
                     /note="f1 bacteriophage origin of replication; arrow
                     indicates direction of (+) strand synthesis"
     primer_bind     complement(6044..6063)
                     /label=F1ori-R
                     /note="F1 origin, reverse primer"
     primer_bind     6254..6275
                     /label=F1ori-F
                     /note="F1 origin, forward primer"
     primer_bind     complement(6394..6414)
                     /label=pBABE 3'
                     /note="SV40 enhancer, reverse primer for pBABE vectors"
     promoter        6399..6728
                     /label=SV40 promoter
                     /note="SV40 enhancer and early promoter"
     rep_origin      6579..6714
                     /label=SV40 ori
                     /note="SV40 origin of replication"
     primer_bind     6641..6660
                     /label=SV40pro-F
                     /note="SV40 promoter/origin, forward primer"
     CDS             6795..7589
                     /codon_start=1
                     /gene="aph(3')-II (or nptII)"
                     /product="aminoglycoside phosphotransferase from Tn5"
                     /label=NeoR/KanR
                     /note="confers resistance to neomycin, kanamycin, and G418
                     (Geneticin(R))"
                     /translation="MIEQDGLHAGSPAAWVERLFGYDWAQQTIGCSDAAVFRLSAQGRP
                     VLFVKTDLSGALNELQDEAARLSWLATTGVPCAAVLDVVTEAGRDWLLLGEVPGQDLLS
                     SHLAPAEKVSIMADAMRRLHTLDPATCPFDHQAKHRIERARTRMEAGLVDQDDLDEEHQ
                     GLAPAELFARLKARMPDGEDLVVTHGDACLPNIMVENGRFSGFIDCGRLGVADRYQDIA
                     LATRDIAEELGGEWADRFLVLYGIAAPDSQRIAFYRLLDEFF"
     primer_bind     complement(6849..6868)
                     /label=Neo-R
                     /note="Neomycin resistance gene, reverse primer"
     primer_bind     7459..7478
                     /label=Neo-F
                     /note="Neomycin resistance gene, forward primer"
     polyA_signal    7763..7884
                     /label=SV40 poly(A) signal
                     /note="SV40 polyadenylation signal"
     primer_bind     complement(7800..7819)
                     /label=SV40pA-R
                     /note="SV40 polyA, reverse primer"
     primer_bind     7854..7873
                     /label=EBV-rev
                     /note="SV40 polyA terminator, reverse primer"
     primer_bind     complement(7933..7949)
                     /label=M13 rev
                     /note="common sequencing primer, one of multiple similar
                     variants"
     primer_bind     complement(7933..7949)
                     /label=M13 Reverse
                     /note="In lacZ gene. Also called M13-rev"
     primer_bind     complement(7946..7968)
                     /label=M13/pUC Reverse
                     /note="In lacZ gene"
     protein_bind    7957..7973
                     /label=lac operator
                     /bound_moiety="lac repressor encoded by lacI"
                     /note="The lac repressor binds to the lac operator to
                     inhibit transcription in E. coli. This inhibition can be
                     relieved by adding lactose or
                     isopropyl-beta-D-thiogalactopyranoside (IPTG)."
     promoter        complement(7981..8011)
                     /label=lac promoter
                     /note="promoter for the E. coli lac operon"
     protein_bind    8026..8047
                     /label=CAP binding site
                     /bound_moiety="E. coli catabolite activator protein"
                     /note="CAP binding activates transcription in the presence
                     of cAMP."
ORIGIN
        1 cttccgcttc ctcgctcact gactcgctgc gctcggtcgt tcggctgcgg cgagcggtat
       61 cagctcactc aaaggcggta atacggttat ccacagaatc aggggataac gcaggaaaga
      121 acatgtgagc aaaaggccag caaaaggcca ggaaccgtaa aaaggccgcg ttgctggcgt
      181 ttttccatag gctccgcccc cctgacgagc atcacaaaaa tcgacgctca agtcagaggt
      241 ggcgaaaccc gacaggacta taaagatacc aggcgtttcc ccctggaagc tccctcgtgc
      301 gctctcctgt tccgaccctg ccgcttaccg gatacctgtc cgcctttctc ccttcgggaa
      361 gcgtggcgct ttctcatagc tcacgctgta ggtatctcag ttcggtgtag gtcgttcgct
      421 ccaagctggg ctgtgtgcac gaaccccccg ttcagcccga ccgctgcgcc ttatccggta
      481 actatcgtct tgagtccaac ccggtaagac acgacttatc gccactggca gcagccactg
      541 gtaacaggat tagcagagcg aggtatgtag gcggtgctac agagttcttg aagtggtggc
      601 ctaactacgg ctacactaga agaacagtat ttggtatctg cgctctgctg aagccagtta
      661 ccttcggaaa aagagttggt agctcttgat ccggcaaaca aaccaccgct ggtagcggtg
      721 gtttttttgt ttgcaagcag cagattacgc gcagaaaaaa aggatctcaa gaagatcctt
      781 tgatcttttc tacggggtct gacgctcagt ggaacgaaaa ctcacgttaa gggattttgg
      841 tcatgagatt atcaaaaagg atcttcacct agatcctttt aaattaaaaa tgaagtttta
      901 aatcaatcta aagtatatat gagtaaactt ggtctgacag ttaccaatgc ttaatcagtg
      961 aggcacctat ctcagcgatc tgtctatttc gttcatccat agttgcctga ctccccgtcg
     1021 tgtagataac tacgatacgg gagggcttac catctggccc cagtgctgca atgataccgc
     1081 gagacccacg ctcaccggct ccagatttat cagcaataaa ccagccagcc ggaagggccg
     1141 agcgcagaag tggtcctgca actttatccg cctccatcca gtctattaat tgttgccggg
     1201 aagctagagt aagtagttcg ccagttaata gtttgcgcaa cgttgttgcc attgctacag
     1261 gcatcgtggt gtcacgctcg tcgtttggta tggcttcatt cagctccggt tcccaacgat
     1321 caaggcgagt tacatgatcc cccatgttgt gcaaaaaagc ggttagctcc ttcggtcctc
     1381 cgatcgttgt cagaagtaag ttggccgcag tgttatcact catggttatg gcagcactgc
     1441 ataattctct tactgtcatg ccatccgtaa gatgcttttc tgtgactggt gagtactcaa
     1501 ccaagtcatt ctgagaatag tgtatgcggc gaccgagttg ctcttgcccg gcgtcaatac
     1561 gggataatac cgcgccacat agcagaactt taaaagtgct catcattgga aaacgttctt
     1621 cggggcgaaa actctcaagg atcttaccgc tgttgagatc cagttcgatg taacccactc
     1681 gtgcacccaa ctgatcttca gcatctttta ctttcaccag cgtttctggg tgagcaaaaa
     1741 caggaaggca aaatgccgca aaaaagggaa taagggcgac acggaaatgt tgaatactca
     1801 tactcttcct ttttcaatat tattgaagca tttatcaggg ttattgtctc atgagcggat
     1861 acatatttga atgtatttag aaaaataaac aaataggggt tccgcgcaca tttccccgaa
     1921 aagtgccacc tgacgtcgac ggatcgggag atctcccgat cccctatggt gcactctcag
     1981 tacaatctgc tctgatgccg catagttaag ccagtatctg ctccctgctt gtgtgttgga
     2041 ggtcgctgag tagtgcgcga gcaaaattta agctacaaca aggcaaggct tgaccgacaa
     2101 ttgcatgaag aatctgctta gggttaggcg ttttgcgctg cttcgcgatg tacgggccag
     2161 atatacgcgt tgacattgat tattgactag ttattaatag taatcaatta cggggtcatt
     2221 agttcatagc ccatatatgg agttccgcgt tacataactt acggtaaatg gcccgcctgg
     2281 ctgaccgccc aacgaccccc gcccattgac gtcaataatg acgtatgttc ccatagtaac
     2341 gccaataggg actttccatt gacgtcaatg ggtggagtat ttacggtaaa ctgcccactt
     2401 ggcagtacat caagtgtatc atatgccaag tacgccccct attgacgtca atgacggtaa
     2461 atggcccgcc tggcattatg cccagtacat gaccttatgg gactttccta cttggcagta
     2521 catctacgta ttagtcatcg ctattaccat ggtgatgcgg ttttggcagt acatcaatgg
     2581 gcgtggatag cggtttgact cacggggatt tccaagtctc caccccattg acgtcaatgg
     2641 gagtttgttt tggcaccaaa atcaacggga ctttccaaaa tgtcgtaaca actccgcccc
     2701 attgacgcaa atgggcggta ggcgtgtacg gtgggaggtc tatataagca gagctctctg
     2761 gctaactaga gaacccactg cttactggct tatcgaaatt aatacgactc actataggga
     2821 gacccaagct tggtaccgag ctcggatcca tgtatcctta tgatgttctt gattatgcta
     2881 gcgcccctcc ggtcctgcgg ccgcccagtc cgctgctgcc cgtggcggcg gcagctgccg
     2941 cagcggccgc cgcactggtc ccagggtccg ggcccgggcc cgcgccgttc ttggctcctg
     3001 tcgcggcccc ggtcgggggc atctcgttcc atctgcagat cggcctgagc cgtgagccgg
     3061 tgctgctgct gcaggactcg tccggggact acagcctggc gcacgtccgc gagatggctt
     3121 gctccattgt cgaccagaag ttccctgaat gtggtttcta cggaatgtat gataagatcc
     3181 tgctttttcg ccatgaccct acctctgaaa acatccttca gctggtgaaa gcggccagtg
     3241 atatccagga aggcgatctt attgaagtgg tcttgtcagc ttccgccacc tttgaagact
     3301 ttcagattcg tccccacgct ctctttgttc attcatacag agctccagct ttctgtgatc
     3361 actgtggaga aatgctgtgg gggctggtac gtcaaggtct taaatgtgaa gggtgtggtc
     3421 tgaattacca taagagatgt gcatttaaaa tacccaacaa ttgcagcggt gtgaggcgga
     3481 gaaggctctc aaacgtttcc ctcactgggg tcagcaccat ccgcacatca tctgctgaac
     3541 tctctacaag tgcccctgat gagccccttc tgcaaaaatc accatcagag tcgtttattg
     3601 gtcgagagaa gaggtcaaat tctcaatcat acattggacg accaattcac cttgacaaga
     3661 ttttgatgtc taaagttaaa gtgccgcaca catttgtcat ccactcctac acccggccca
     3721 cagtgtgcca gtactgcaag aagcttctga aggggctttt caggcagggc ttgcagtgca
     3781 aagattgcag attcaactgc cataaacgtt gtgcaccgaa agtaccaaac aactgccttg
     3841 gcgaagtgac cattaatgga gatttgctta gccctggggc agagtctgat gtggtcatgg
     3901 aagaagggag tgatgacaat gatagtgaaa ggaacagtgg gctcatggat gatatggaag
     3961 aagcaatggt ccaagatgca gagatggcaa tggcagagtg ccagaacgac agtggcgaga
     4021 tgcaagatcc agacccagac cacgaggacg ccaacagaac catcagtcca tcaacaagca
     4081 acaatatccc actcatgagg gtagtgcagt ctgtcaaaca cacgaagagg aaaagcagca
     4141 cagtcatgaa agaaggatgg atggtccact acaccagcaa ggacacgctg cggaaacggc
     4201 actattggag attggatagc aaatgtatta ccctctttca gaatgacaca ggaagcaggt
     4261 actacaagga aattccttta tctgaaattt tgtctctgga accagtaaaa acttcagctt
     4321 taattcctaa tggggccaat cctcattgtt tcgaaatcac tacggcaaat gtagtgtatt
     4381 atgtgggaga aaatgtggtc aatccttcca gcccatcacc aaataacagt gttcccacca
     4441 gtggcgttgg tgcagatgtg gccaggatgt gggagatagc catccagcat gcccttatgc
     4501 ccgtcattcc caagggctcc tccgtgggta caggaaccaa cttgcacaga gatatctctg
     4561 tgagtatttc agtatcaaat tgccagattc aagaaaatgt ggacatcagc acagtatatc
     4621 agatttttcc tgatgaagta ctgggttctg gacagtttgg aattgtttat ggaggaaaac
     4681 atcgtaaaac aggaagagat gtagctatta aaatcattga caaattacga tttccaacaa
     4741 aacaagaaag ccagcttcgt aatgaggttg caattctaca gaaccttcat caccctggtg
     4801 ttgtaaattt ggagtgtatg tttgagacgc ctgaaagagt gtttgttgtt atggaaaaac
     4861 tccatggaga catgctggaa atgatcttgt caagtgaaaa gggcaggttg ccagagcaca
     4921 taacgaagtt tttaattact cagatactcg tggctttgcg gcaccttcat tttaaaaata
     4981 tcgttcactg tgacctcaaa ccagaaaatg tgttgctagc ctcagctgat ccttttcctc
     5041 aggtgaaact ttgtgatttt ggttttgccc ggatcattgg agagaagtct ttccggaggt
     5101 cagtggtggg tacccccgct tacctggctc ctgaggtcct aaggaacaag ggctacaatc
     5161 gctctctaga catgtggtct gttggggtca tcatctatgt aagcctaagc ggcacattcc
     5221 catttaatga agatgaagac atacacgacc aaattcagaa tgcagctttc atgtatccac
     5281 caaatccctg gaaggaaata tctcatgaag ccattgatct tatcaacaat ttgctgcaag
     5341 taaaaatgag aaagcgctac agtgtggata agaccttgag ccacccttgg ctacaggact
     5401 atcagacctg gttagatttg cgagagctgg aatgcaaaat cggggagcgc tacatcaccc
     5461 atgaaagtga tgacctgagg tgggagaagt atgcaggcga gcagcggctg cagtacccca
     5521 cacacctgat caatccaagt gctagccaca gtgacactcc tgagactgaa gaaacagaaa
     5581 tgaaagccct cggtgagcgt gtcagcatcc tctgactcga gcatgcatct agagggccct
     5641 attctatagt gtcacctaaa tgctagagct cgctgatcag cctcgactgt gccttctagt
     5701 tgccagccat ctgttgtttg cccctccccc gtgccttcct tgaccctgga aggtgccact
     5761 cccactgtcc tttcctaata aaatgaggaa attgcatcgc attgtctgag taggtgtcat
     5821 tctattctgg ggggtggggt ggggcaggac agcaaggggg aggattggga agacaatagc
     5881 aggcatgctg gggatgcggt gggctctatg gcttctgagg cggaaagaac cagctggggc
     5941 tctagggggt atccccnnnn nnnnnnnnnn nnnnnnnnnn nnnnnnnnnn nnnnnnnnnn
     6001 nnnnnnnnnn nnnnnnnnnn nnnnnnnnnn nnnnnnnnnn nnnnnnnnnn nnnnnnnnnn
     6061 nnnnnnnnnn nnnnnnnnnn cnnnnnnnnn nnnnnnnnnn nnnnnnnnnn nnnnnnnnnn
     6121 nnnnnnnnnn nnnnnnnnnn nnnnnnnnnn nnnnnnnnnn nnnnnnnnnn nnannnnnnn
     6181 nnnnnnnnnn nnnnnnnnnn nnnnnnnnnn nnnnnnnnnn nncctttgac gttggagtcc
     6241 acgttcttta atagtggact cttgttccaa actggaacaa cactcaaccc tatctcggtc
     6301 tattcttttg atttataagg gattttgccg atttcggcct attggttaaa aaatgagctg
     6361 atttaacaaa aatttaacgc gaattaattc tgtggaatgt gtgtcagtta gggtgtggaa
     6421 agtccccagg ctccccagca ggcagaagta tgcaaagcat gcatctcaat tagtcagcaa
     6481 ccaggtgtgg aaagtcccca ggctccccag caggcagaag tatgcaaagc atgcatctca
     6541 attagtcagc aaccatagtc ccgcccctaa ctccgcccat cccgccccta actccgccca
     6601 gttccgccca ttctccgccc catggctgac taattttttt tatttatgca gaggccgagg
     6661 ccgcctctgc ctctgagcta ttccagaagt agtgaggagg cttttttgga ggcctaggct
     6721 tttgcaaaaa gctcccggga gcttgtatat ccattttcgg atctgatcaa gagacaggat
     6781 gaggatcgtt tcgcatgatt gaacaagatg gattgcacgc aggttctccg gccgcttggg
     6841 tggagaggct attcggctat gactgggcac aacagacaat cggctgctct gatgccgccg
     6901 tgttccggct gtcagcgcag gggcgcccgg ttctttttgt caagaccgac ctgtccggtg
     6961 ccctgaatga actgcaggac gaggcagcgc ggctatcgtg gctggccacg acgggcgttc
     7021 cttgcgcagc tgtgctcgac gttgtcactg aagcgggaag ggactggctg ctattgggcg
     7081 aagtgccggg gcaggatctc ctgtcatctc accttgctcc tgccgagaaa gtatccatca
     7141 tggctgatgc aatgcggcgg ctgcatacgc ttgatccggc tacctgccca ttcgaccacc
     7201 aagcgaaaca tcgcatcgag cgagcacgta ctcggatgga agccggtctt gtcgatcagg
     7261 atgatctgga cgaagagcat caggggctcg cgccagccga actgttcgcc aggctcaagg
     7321 cgcgcatgcc cgacggcgag gatctcgtcg tgacccatgg cgatgcctgc ttgccgaata
     7381 tcatggtgga aaatggccgc ttttctggat tcatcgactg tggccggctg ggtgtggcgg
     7441 accgctatca ggacatagcg ttggctaccc gtgatattgc tgaagagctt ggcggcgaat
     7501 gggctgaccg cttcctcgtg ctttacggta tcgccgctcc cgattcgcag cgcatcgcct
     7561 tctatcgcct tcttgacgag ttcttctgag cgggactctg gggttcgaaa tgaccgacca
     7621 agcgacgccc aacctgccat cacgagattt cgattccacc gccgccttct atgaaaggtt
     7681 gggcttcgga atcgttttcc gggacgccgg ctggatgatc ctccagcgcg gggatctcat
     7741 gctggagttc ttcgcccacc ccaacttgtt tattgcagct tataatggtt acaaataaag
     7801 caatagcatc acaaatttca caaataaagc atttttttca ctgcattcta gttgtggttt
     7861 gtccaaactc atcaatgtat cttatcatgt ctgtataccg tcgacctcta gctagagctt
     7921 ggcgtaatca tggtcatagc tgtttcctgt gtgaaattgt tatccgctca caattccaca
     7981 caacatacga gccggaagca taaagtgtaa agcctggggt gcctaatgag tgagctaact
     8041 cacattaatt gcgttgcgct cactgcccgc tttccagtcg ggaaacctgt cgtgccagct
     8101 gcattaatga atcggccaac gcgcggggag aggcggtttg cgtattgggc gct
//
